Addgene plasmid #21076: pmStrawberry-Atg4BC74A
Depositing lab: Tamotsu Yoshimori. Depositing organization: The University of Osaka. Publication: An Atg4B mutant hampers the lipidation of LC3 paralogues and causes defects in autophagosome closure. Fujita N, Hayashi-Nishino M, Fukumoto H, Omori H, Yamamoto A, Noda T, Yoshimori T. Mol Biol Cell. 2008 Nov . 19(11):4651-9. 10.1091/mbc.e08-03-0312 PubMed 18768752.
Backbone
  Vector backbone: pmStrawberry C1
  Backbone size w/o insert (bp): 4700
  Vector type: Mammalian Expression
  Selectable markers: Neomycin (select with G418)
Growth in bacteria
  Bacterial resistance: Kanamycin, 50 μg/mL
  Growth temperature: 37°C
  Growth strain: DH5alpha
  Copy number: Unknown
Gene/Insert
  Gene/Insert name: Atg4B(C74A) (alt name: Atg4B)
  Species: M. musculus (mouse)
  Insert size (bp): 1194
  Mutation: 220-222 TGC(Cys) is changed to GCA (Ala)
  GenBank ID: NM_174874
  Entrez Gene: Atg4b (a.k.a. 2510009N07Rik, Apg4b, Atg4bl, Autl1, MmAPG4B)
  Tag / fusion protein: mStrawberry (N terminal on backbone)
  Cloning method: Restriction Enzyme; 5′ cloning site BglII (destroyed during cloning); 3′ cloning site NheI (not destroyed)
  Sequencing primers: 5′ n/a
Resource information
  A portion of this plasmid was derived from a plasmid made by: Improved monomeric red, orange and yellow fluorescent proteins derived from Discosoma sp. red fluorescent protein. Shaner NC, Campbell RE, Steinbach PA, Giepmans BN, Palmer AE, Tsien RY. Nat Biotechnol. 2004 Dec;22(12):1567-72. Epub 2004 Nov 21.
Terms and licenses: Academic/Nonprofit Terms; Industry Terms: Not Available to Industry
Depositor comments: Improved monomeric red, orange and yellow fluorescent proteins derived from Discosoma sp. red fluorescent protein. Shaner NC, Campbell RE, Steinbach PA, Giepmans BN, Palmer AE, Tsien RY. Nat Biotechnol. 2004 Dec;22(12):1567-72. Atg4B insert also contains V190A and T325K compared to listed reference sequence.
How to cite: pmStrawberry-Atg4BC74A was a gift from Tamotsu Yoshimori (Addgene plasmid # 21076 ; http://n2t.net/addgene:21076 ; RRID:Addgene_21076)
