[The description below was written by a language model from this plasmid's Addgene catalogue record and pLannotate feature annotations shown in this document.]
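Description:
pmStrawberry-Atg4BC74A is a mammalian expression plasmid built on the pmStrawberry C1 backbone, a C1-type fusion vector in which the red fluorescent protein mStrawberry (a monomeric Discosoma-derived protein) sits upstream of the cloning site. The sequenced plasmid is about 5.9 kb. It replicates in E. coli from a high-copy ColE1/pUC-type origin and also carries an f1 phage origin. A single NeoR/KanR (Tn5 aminoglycoside phosphotransferase) cassette serves both hosts: the bacterial bla-type promoter drives it for kanamycin selection, and the adjacent SV40 enhancer/early promoter, with an HSV TK polyadenylation signal, drives it for G418 selection in mammalian cells. Short fragments annotated as ble, bGH poly(A) and SV40 large T antigen appear to be backbone remnants rather than functional elements.

The payload is mouse Atg4b, roughly 1.2 kb, fused to the C-terminus of mStrawberry and expressed from the human CMV immediate early enhancer/promoter, with an SV40 poly(A) signal terminating the transcript. Atg4B is the cysteine protease that trims the C-terminus of ATG8-family proteins such as LC3 and the GABARAPs to expose the glycine needed for conjugation to phosphatidylethanolamine, and it also delipidates the conjugated forms. Here cysteine 74 is changed to alanine. The depositor notes that the insert also differs from the reference sequence at V190A and T325K. According to the associated publication, this Atg4B mutant hampers lipidation of LC3 paralogues and causes defects in autophagosome closure. The construct is therefore suited to inhibiting autophagy in transfected cells, with red fluorescence identifying the cells that express the mutant.
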