Features (pLannotate 1.2.2; 16 found; start..end, strand, type, name):
     16..319     +  enhancer       CMV enhancer: human cytomegalovirus immediate early enhancer
    320..523     +  promoter       CMV promoter: human cytomegalovirus (CMV) immediate early promoter
    552..1259    +  CDS            mStrawberry: mStrawberry is a basic (constitutively fluorescent) red fluorescent protein published in 2004, derived from Discosoma sp.. It is reported to be a somewhat slowly-maturing monomer with low acid sensitivity.
   1266..2444    +  CDS            Atg4b: ATG4B_MOUSE - Also known as Apg4b, Autl1, Kiaa0943. Experimental evidence at protein level: Swiss-Prot protein existence level 1. Cysteine protease required for the cytoplasm to vacuole transport (Cvt) and autophagy. Cleaves the C-terminal amino acid of ATG8 family proteins MAP1LC3, GABARAPL1, GABARAPL2 and GABARAP, to reveal a C-terminal glycine. Exposure of the glycine at the C-terminus is essential for ATG8 proteins conjugation to phosphatidylethanolamine (PE) and insertion to membranes, which is necessary for autophagy. Has also an activity of delipidating enzyme for the PE-conjugated form
   2461..2486    +  misc_feature   MCS (fragment): multiple cloning site
   2503..2587    +  CDS            large T antigen (fragment): large T antigen from SV40 (simian virus 40)
   2610..2731    +  polyA_signal   SV40 poly(A) signal: SV40 polyadenylation signal
   2765..3193    -  rep_origin     f1 ori (sequence partly withheld): f1 bacteriophage origin of replication; arrow indicates direction of (+) strand synthesis
   3220..3324    +  promoter       AmpR promoter: bla
   3326..3683    +  promoter       SV40 promoter: SV40 enhancer and early promoter
   3718..4512    +  CDS            NeoR/KanR: aminoglycoside phosphotransferase from Tn5; aph(3')-II (or nptII); confers resistance to neomycin, kanamycin, and G418 (Geneticin®)
   4533..4685    +  CDS            ble (fragment): BLE_KLEPN - Experimental evidence at protein level: Swiss-Prot protein existence level 1. Binding protein with a strong affinity to the bleomycin family of antibiotics. Binds to CL990; an antimitotic-antibiotic compound. From Klebsiella pneumoniae.
   4744..4791    +  polyA_signal   HSV TK poly(A) signal: herpes simplex virus thymidine kinase polyadenylation signal (Cole and Stacy, 1985)
   4882..4898    -  polyA_signal   bGH poly(A) signal (fragment): bovine growth hormone polyadenylation signal
   5120..5708    +  rep_origin     ori: high-copy-number ColE1/pMB1/pBR322/pUC origin of replication
   5823..5867    +  enhancer       CMV enhancer (fragment): human cytomegalovirus immediate early enhancer
>Addgene plasmid #21076 | pmStrawberry-Atg4BC74A | addgene full sequence | sequence record 166345 | Addgene NGS Result
ATATATGGAGTTCCGCGTTACATAACTTACGGTAAATGGCCCGCCTGGCTGACCGCCCAACGACCCCCGC
CCATTGACGTCAATAATGACGTATGTTCCCATAGTAACGCCAATAGGGACTTTCCATTGACGTCAATGGG
TGGAGTATTTACGGTAAACTGCCCACTTGGCAGTACATCAAGTGTATCATATGCCAAGTACGCCCCCTAT
TGACGTCAATGACGGTAAATGGCCCGCCTGGCATTATGCCCAGTACATGACCTTATGGGACTTTCCTACT
TGGCAGTACATCTACGTATTAGTCATCGCTATTACCATGGTGATGCGGTTTTGGCAGTACATCAATGGGC
GTGGATAGCGGTTTGACTCACGGGGATTTCCAAGTCTCCACCCCATTGACGTCAATGGGAGTTTGTTTTG
GCACCAAAATCAACGGGACTTTCCAAAATGTCGTAACAACTCCGCCCCATTGACGCAAATGGGCGGTAGG
CGTGTACGGTGGGAGGTCTATATAAGCAGAGCTGGTTTAGTGAACCGTCAGATCCGCTAGCATGGTGAGC
AAGGGCGAGGAGAATAACATGGCCATCATCAAGGAGTTCATGCGCTTCAAGGTGCGCATGGAGGGCTCCG
TGAACGGCCACGAGTTCGAGATCGAGGGCGAGGGCGAGGGCCGCCCCTACGAGGGCACCCAGACCGCCAA
GCTGAAGGTGACCAAGGGTGGCCCCCTGCCCTTCGCCTGGGACATCCTAACCCCCAACTTCACCTACGGC
TCCAAGGCCTACGTGAAGCACCCCGCCGACATCCCCGACTACTTGAAGCTGTCCTTCCCCGAGGGCTTCA
AGTGGGAGCGCGTGATGAACTTCGAGGACGGCGGCGTGGTGACCGTGACCCAGGACTCCTCCCTGCAGGA
CGGCGAGTTCATCTACAAGGTGAAGCTGCGCGGCACCAACTTCCCCTCCGACGGCCCCGTAATGCAGAAG
AAGACCATGGGCTGGGAGGCCTCCTCCGAGCGGATGTACCCCGAGGACGGCGCCCTGAAGGGCGAGATCA
AGATGAGGCTGAAGCTGAAGGACGGCGGCCACTACGACGCTGAGGTCAAGACCACCTACAAGGCCAAGAA
GCCCGTGCAGCTGCCCGGCGCCTACATCGTCGGCATCAAGTTGGACATCACCTCCCACAACGAGGACTAC
ACCATCGTGGAACTGTACGAACGCGCCGAGGGCCGCCACTCCACCGGCGGCATGGACGAGCTGTACAAGA
GATCCATGGACGCAGCCACTTTGACATATGATACTCTCCGGTTTGCTGAATTTGAAGATTTCCCTGAGAC
CTCAGAGCCTGTTTGGATTCTGGGCAGAAAATACAGCATTTTCACAGAGAAGGACGAAATCTTGTCTGAT
GTTGCATCCAGACTTTGGTTTACATACAGGAGAAACTTTCCAGCTATTGGGGGAACTGGCCCTACTTCAG
ACACAGGCTGGGGTGCAATGCTTCGGTGTGGACAGATGATCTTTGCCCAGGCCCTGGTATGCCGGCACTT
AGGTCGAGATTGGAGGTGGACTCAGCGGAAGAGGCAGCCTGACAGCTACTTTAATGTCCTCAATGCTTTC
CTCGACAGGAAGGACAGCTACTATTCCATCCATCAGATAGCGCAAATGGGAGTTGGCGAAGGCAAGTCTA
TAGGCCAGTGGTACGGGCCGAACACTGTTGCCCAGGTCCTCAAGAAACTTGCTGTATTCGACACATGGAG
TTCCTTGGCTGTTCACATAGCAATGGACAACACTGTGGTGATGGAGGAAATCAGAAGGTTATGCAGGGCC
AACCTTCCCTGTGTTGGGGCGGCTGCACTTCCTACTGATTCAGAGAGGCACTGTAATGGGTTCCCTGCTG
GAGCTGAAGTCACCAACAGGCCATCGGCTTGGAGACCACTAGTGCTTCTCATCCCTCTCCGCCTGGGACT
GACAGACATCAATGAGGCCTATGTGGAGACGCTGAAGCACTGTTTCATGATGCCCCAGTCCCTGGGTGTT
ATTGGAGGGAAGCCCAACAGTGCCCACTACTTTATTGGCTATGTTGGGGAGGAGCTCATCTATCTGGACC
CCCACACTACACAGCCTGCAGTGGAGCTGACTGACAGCTGCTTCATCCCCGACGAGAGCTTCCACTGCCA
GCACCCTCCCTCTAGGATGGGCATTGGAGAGCTTGACCCGTCCATTGCTGTGGGGTTTTTCTGTAAGAAG
GAGGAAGACTTTAACGACTGGTGTCAGCAAGTCAAAAAGCTATCCCAGCTTGGAGGTGCCCTGCCCATGT
TTGAGCTGGTGGAACAGCAGCCTTCCCATCTGGCCTGCCAGGATGTCCTGAACCTGTCCCTAGACTCTTC
TGATGTAGAGAGACTGGAGAGGTTTTTTGACTCTGAGGATGAAGACTTTGAAATCTTATCCCTCTGAGGT
ACCGATATCCTCGACGGTACCGCGGGCCCGGGATCCACCGGATCTAGATAACTGATCATAATCAGCCATA
CCACATTTGTAGAGGTTTTACTTGCTTTAAAAAACCTCCCACACCTCCCCCTGAACCTGAAACATAAAAT
GAATGCAATTGTTGTTGTTAACTTGTTTATTGCAGCTTATAATGGTTACAAATAAAGCAATAGCATCACA
AATTTCACAAATAAAGCATTTTTTTCACTGCATTCTAGTTGTGGTTTGTCCAAACTCATCAATGTATCTT
AACGCGTAAATTGTAAGCGTTAATATTTTGTTAAAATTCGCGTTAAATTTTTGTTAAATCAGCTCATTTT
TTAACCAATAGGCCGAAATCGGCAAAATCCCTTATAAATCAAAAGAATAGACCGAGATAGGGT
[37 nt withheld, positions 2864-2900]
AAAGAACGTGGACTCCAACGTCAAAGG
[49 nt withheld, positions 2928-2976]
T
[91 nt withheld, positions 2978-3068]
G
[124 nt withheld, positions 3070-3193]
CAGGTGGCACTTTTCGGGGAAATGTGCGCGGAACCCCTATTTGTTTATTTTTCTAAATACATTCAAATAT
GTATCCGCTCATGAGACAATAACCCTGATAAATGCTTCAATAATATTGAAAAAGGAAGAGTCCTGAGGCG
GAAAGAACCAGCTGTGGAATGTGTGTCAGTTAGGGTGTGGAAAGTCCCCAGGCTCCCCAGCAGGCAGAAG
TATGCAAAGCATGCATCTCAATTAGTCAGCAACCAGGTGTGGAAAGTCCCCAGGCTCCCCAGCAGGCAGA
AGTATGCAAAGCATGCATCTCAATTAGTCAGCAACCATAGTCCCGCCCCTAACTCCGCCCATCCCGCCCC
TAACTCCGCCCAGTTCCGCCCATTCTCCGCCCCATGGCTGACTAATTTTTTTTATTTATGCAGAGGCCGA
GGCCGCCTCGGCCTCTGAGCTATTCCAGAAGTAGTGAGGAGGCTTTTTTGGAGGCCTAGGCTTTTGCAAA
GATCGATCAAGAGACAGGATGAGGATCGTTTCGCATGATTGAACAAGATGGATTGCACGCAGGTTCTCCG
GCCGCTTGGGTGGAGAGGCTATTCGGCTATGACTGGGCACAACAGACAATCGGCTGCTCTGATGCCGCCG
TGTTCCGGCTGTCAGCGCAGGGGCGCCCGGTTCTTTTTGTCAAGACCGACCTGTCCGGTGCCCTGAATGA
ACTGCAAGACGAGGCAGCGCGGCTATCGTGGCTGGCCACGACGGGCGTTCCTTGCGCAGCTGTGCTCGAC
GTTGTCACTGAAGCGGGAAGGGACTGGCTGCTATTGGGCGAAGTGCCGGGGCAGGATCTCCTGTCATCTC
ACCTTGCTCCTGCCGAGAAAGTATCCATCATGGCTGATGCAATGCGGCGGCTGCATACGCTTGATCCGGC
TACCTGCCCATTCGACCACCAAGCGAAACATCGCATCGAGCGAGCACGTACTCGGATGGAAGCCGGTCTT
GTCGATCAGGATGATCTGGACGAAGAGCATCAGGGGCTCGCGCCAGCCGAACTGTTCGCCAGGCTCAAGG
CGAGCATGCCCGACGGCGAGGATCTCGTCGTGACCCATGGCGATGCCTGCTTGCCGAATATCATGGTGGA
AAATGGCCGCTTTTCTGGATTCATCGACTGTGGCCGGCTGGGTGTGGCGGACCGCTATCAGGACATAGCG
TTGGCTACCCGTGATATTGCTGAAGAGCTTGGCGGCGAATGGGCTGACCGCTTCCTCGTGCTTTACGGTA
TCGCCGCTCCCGATTCGCAGCGCATCGCCTTCTATCGCCTTCTTGACGAGTTCTTCTGAGCGGGACTCTG
GGGTTCGAAATGACCGACCAAGCGACGCCCAACCTGCCATCACGAGATTTCGATTCCACCGCCGCCTTCT
ATGAAAGGTTGGGCTTCGGAATCGTTTTCCGGGACGCCGGCTGGATGATCCTCCAGCGCGGGGATCTCAT
GCTGGAGTTCTTCGCCCACCCTAGGGGGAGGCTAACTGAAACACGGAAGGAGACAATACCGGAAGGAACC
CGCGCTATGACGGCAATAAAAAGACAGAATAAAACGCACGGTGTTGGGTCGTTTGTTCATAAACGCGGGG
TTCGGTCCCAGGGCTGGCACTCTGTCGATACCCCACCGAGACCCCATTGGGGCCAATACGCCCGCGTTTC
TTCCTTTTCCCCACCCCACCCCCCAAGTTCGGGTGAAGGCCCAGGGCTCGCAGCCAACGTCGGGGCGGCA
GGCCCTGCCATAGCCTCAGGTTACTCATATATACTTTAGATTGATTTAAAACTTCATTTTTAATTTAAAA
GGATCTAGGTGAAGATCCTTTTTGATAATCTCATGACCAAAATCCCTTAACGTGAGTTTTCGTTCCACTG
AGCGTCAGACCCCGTAGAAAAGATCAAAGGATCTTCTTGAGATCCTTTTTTTCTGCGCGTAATCTGCTGC
TTGCAAACAAAAAAACCACCGCTACCAGCGGTGGTTTGTTTGCCGGATCAAGAGCTACCAACTCTTTTTC
CGAAGGTAACTGGCTTCAGCAGAGCGCAGATACCAAATACTGTTCTTCTAGTGTAGCCGTAGTTAGGCCA
CCACTTCAAGAACTCTGTAGCACCGCCTACATACCTCGCTCTGCTAATCCTGTTACCAGTGGCTGCTGCC
AGTGGCGATAAGTCGTGTCTTACCGGGTTGGACTCAAGACGATAGTTACCGGATAAGGCGCAGCGGTCGG
GCTGAACGGGGGGTTCGTGCACACAGCCCAGCTTGGAGCGAACGACCTACACCGAACTGAGATACCTACA
GCGTGAGCTATGAGAAAGCGCCACGCTTCCCGAAGGGAGAAAGGCGGACAGGTATCCGGTAAGCGGCAGG
GTCGGAACAGGAGAGCGCACGAGGGAGCTTCCAGGGGGAAACGCCTGGTATCTTTATAGTCCTGTCGGGT
TTCGCCACCTCTGACTTGAGCGTCGATTTTTGTGATGCTCGTCAGGGGGGCGGAGCCTATGGAAAAACGC
CAGCAACGCGGCCTTTTTACGGTTCCTGGCCTTTTGCTGGCCTTTTGCTCACATGTTCTTTCCTGCGTTA
TCCCCTGATTCTGTGGATAACCGTATTACCGCCATGCATTAGTTATTAATAGTAATCAATTACGGGGTCA
TTAGTTCATAGCCC
