>Addgene plasmid #21076 | pmStrawberry-Atg4BC74A | addgene partial sequence | sequence record 47728 | mCherry-F 5'-ccccgtaatgcagaagaaga-3'
CTCTCGACGGAGTCCCCGAGGACGGCGCCCTGAAGGGCGAGATCAAGATGAGGCTGAAGCTGAAGGACGG
CGGCCACTACGACGCTGAGGTCAAGACCACCTACAAGGCCAAGAAGCCCGTGCAGCTGCCCGGCGCCTAC
ATCGTCGGCATCAAGTTGGACATCACCTCCCACAACGAGGACTACACCATCGTGGAACTGTACGAACGCG
CCGAGGGCCGCCACTCCACCGGCGGCATGGACGAGCTGTACAAGAGATCCATGGACGCAGCCACTTTGAC
ATATGATACTCTCCGGTTTGCTGAATTTGAAGATTTCCCTGAGACCTCAGAGCCTGTTTGGATTCTGGGC
AGAAAATACAGCATTTTCACAGAGAAGGACGAAATCTTGTCTGATGTTGCATCCAGACTTTGGTTTACAT
ACAGGAGAAACTTTCCAGCTATTGGGGGAACTGGCCCTACTTCAGACACAGGCTGGGGTGCAATGCTTCG
GTGTGGACAGATGATCTTTGCCCAGGCCCTGGTATGCCGGCACTTAGGTCGAGATTGGAGGTGGACTCAG
CGGAAGAGGCAGCCTGACAGCTACTTTAATGTCCTCAATGCTTTCCTCGACAGGAAGGACAGCTACTATT
CCATCCATCAGATAGCGCAAATGGGAGTTGGCGAAGGCAAGTCTATAGGCCAGTGGTACGGGCCGAACAC
TGTTGCCCAGGTCCTCAAGAAACTTGCTGTATTCGACACATGGAGTTCCTTGGCTGTTCACATAGCAATG
GACAACACTGTGGTGATGGAGGAAATCAGAAGGTTATGCAGGGCCAACCTTCCCTGTGCTGGGGCGGCTG
CACTTCCTACTGATTCAGAGAGGCACTGTAATGGGTTCCCTGCTGGAGCTGAAGTCACCAACAGGCCATC
GGCTTGGAGACACTAGTGCTC
