>Addgene plasmid #21076 | pmStrawberry-Atg4BC74A | addgene partial sequence | sequence record 47734 | CMV-F 5'-CGCAAATGGGCGGTAGGCGTG-3'
TCAGATCCGCTAGCATGGTGAGCAAGGGCGAGGAGAATAACATGGCCATCATCAAGGAGTTCATGCGCTT
CAAGGTGCGCATGGAGGGCTCCGTGAACGGCCACGAGTTCGAGATCGAGGGCGAGGGCGAGGGCCGCCCC
TACGAGGGCACCCAGACCGCCAAGCTGAAGGTGACCAAGGGTGGCCCCCTGCCCTTCGCCTGGGACATCC
TAACCCCCAACTTCACCTACGGCTCCAAGGCCTACGTGAAGCACCCCGCCGACATCCCCGACTACTTGAA
GCTGTCCTTCCCCGAGGGCTTCAAGTGGGAGCGCGTGATGAACTTCGAGGACGGCGGCGTGGTGACCGTG
ACCCAGGACTCCTCCCTGCAGGACGGCGAGTTCATCTACAAGGTGAAGCTGCGCGGCACCAACTTCCCCT
CCGACGGCCCCGTAATGCAGAAGAAGACCATGGGCTGGGAGGCCTCCTCCGAGCGGATGTACCCCGAGGA
CGGCGCCCTGAAGGGCGAGATCAAGATGAGGCTGAAGCTGAAGGACGGCGGCCACTACGACGCTGAGGTC
AAGACCACCTACAAGGCCAAGAAGCCCGTGCAGCTGCCCGGCGCCTACATCGTCGGCATCAAGTTGGACA
TCACCTCCCACAACGAGGACTACACCATCGTGGAACTGTACGAACGCGCCGAGGGCCGCCACTCCACCGG
CGGCATGGACGAGCTGTACAAGAGATCCATGGACGCAGCCACTTTGACATATGATACTCTCCGGTTTGCT
GAAATTTGAAGATTTCCCTGAGACCTCAGAGCCTGTTTGGATTCTGGGCAGAAAATACAGCATTTTCACA
GAGAAGGACGAAATCTTGTC
